LOCUS       Exported 5002 bp ds-DNA circular SYN 13-MAY-2021
DEFINITION  Yeast Expression plasmid for SARS-CoV-2 nsp7.
ACCESSION   .
VERSION     .
KEYWORDS    pGBW-m4046223
SOURCE      synthetic DNA construct
  ORGANISM  synthetic DNA construct
REFERENCE   1 (bases 1 to 5002)
  TITLE     SARS-CoV-2 protein Yeast expression constructs, tagged, for protein
            expression and/or purification
REFERENCE   2 (bases 1 to 5002)
  AUTHORS   .
  TITLE     Direct Submission
  JOURNAL   Exported May 13, 2021 from SnapGene Server 1.1.58
            http://www.snapgene.com
FEATURES             Location/Qualifiers
     source          1..5002
                     /organism="synthetic DNA construct"
                     /mol_type="other DNA"
     promoter        10..417
                     /gene="S. cerevisiae TEF1"
                     /label=TEF1 promoter
                     /note="promoter for EF-1-alpha"
     CDS             677..694
                     /codon_start=1
                     /product="thrombin recognition and cleavage site"
                     /label=thrombin site
                     /translation="LVPRGS"
     CDS             695..712
                     /codon_start=1
                     /product="6xHis affinity tag"
                     /label=6xHis
                     /translation="HHHHHH"
     primer_bind     complement(757..775)
                     /label=CYC1
                     /note="CYC1 transcription termination signal, reverse
                     primer"
     CDS             1126..1929
                     /codon_start=1
                     /gene="S. cerevisiae URA3"
                     /product="orotidine-5'-phosphate decarboxylase, required
                     for uracil biosynthesis"
                     /label=URA3
                     /note="yeast auxotrophic marker, counterselectable with
                     5-fluoroorotic acid (5-FOA)"
                     /translation="MSKATYKERAATHPSPVAAKLFNIMHEKQTNLCASLDVRTTKELL
                     ELVEALGPKICLLKTHVDILTDFSMEGTVKPLKALSAKYNFLLFEDRKFADIGNTVKLQ
                     YSAGVYRIAEWADITNAHGVVGPGIVSGLKQAAEEVTKEPRGLLMLAELSCKGSLSTGE
                     YTKGTVDIAKSDKDFVIGFIAQRDMGGRDEGYDWLIMTPGVGLDDKGDALGQQYRTVDD
                     VVSTGSDIIIVGRGLFAKGRDAKVEGERYRKAGWEAYLRRCGQQN"
     rep_origin      2012..2994
                     /label=2u ori
                     /note="yeast 2u plasmid origin of replication"
     terminator      3072..3101
                     /label=T3Te terminator
                     /note="phage T3 early transcription terminator"
     rep_origin      3123..3710
                     /direction=RIGHT
                     /label=ori
                     /note="high-copy-number ColE1/pMB1/pBR322/pUC origin of
                     replication"
     terminator      3722..3749
                     /label=T7Te terminator
                     /note="phage T7 early transcription terminator"
     CDS             complement(3773..3964)
                     /codon_start=1
                     /gene="rop"
                     /product="Rop protein, which maintains plasmids at low copy
                     number"
                     /label=rop
                     /translation="MTKQEKTALNMARFIRSQTLTLLEKLNELDADEQADICESLHDHA
                     DELYRSCLARFGDDGENL"
     CDS             complement(3965..4825)
                     /codon_start=1
                     /gene="bla"
                     /product="beta-lactamase"
                     /label=AmpR
                     /note="confers resistance to ampicillin, carbenicillin, and
                     related antibiotics"
                     /translation="MSIQHFRVALIPFFAAFCLPVFAHPETLVKVKDAEDQLGARVGYI
                     ELDLNSGKILESLRPEERFPMMSTFKVLLCGAVLSRIDAGQEQLGRRIHYSQNDLVEYS
                     PVTEKHLTDGMTVRELCSAAITMSDNTAANLLLATIGGPKELTAFLHNMGDHVTRLDRW
                     EPELNEAIPNDERDTTMPVAMATTLRKLLTGELLTLASRQQLIDWMEADKVAGSLLRSA
                     LPAGWFIADKSGAGERGSRGIIAALGPDGKPSRIVVIYTTGSQATMDERNRQIAEIGAS
                     LIKHW"
     primer_bind     4588..4607
                     /label=Amp-R
                     /note="Ampicillin resistance gene, reverse primer"
     promoter        complement(4826..4928)
                     /label=cat promoter
                     /note="promoter of the E. coli cat gene encoding
                     chloramphenicol acetyltransferase"
     terminator      4929..4960
                     /label=tonB terminator
                     /note="bidirectional E. coli tonB-P14 transcription
                     terminator"
ORIGIN
        1 gcggccgccc cacacaccat agcttcaaaa tgtttctact ccttttttac tcttccagat
       61 tttctcggac tccgcgcatc gccgtaccac ttcaaaacac ccaagcacag catactaaat
      121 ttcccctctt tcttcctcta gggtgtcgtt aattacccgt actaaaggtt tggaaaagaa
      181 aaaagagacc gcctcgtttc tttttcttcg tcgaaaaagg caataaaaat ttttatcacg
      241 tttctttttc ttgaaaattt ttttttttga tttttttctc tttcgatgac ctcccattga
      301 tatttaagtt aataaacggt cttcaatttc tcaagtttca gtttcatttt tcttgttcta
      361 ttacaacttt ttttacttct tgctcattag aaagaaagca tagcaatcta atctaagttt
      421 taattacaaa atgaaaatgt cagatgtaaa gtgcacatca gtagtcttac tctcagtttt
      481 gcaacaactc agagtagaat catcatctaa attgtgggct caatgtgtcc agttacacaa
      541 tgacattctc ttagctaaag atactactga agcctttgaa aaaatggttt cactactttc
      601 tgttttgctt tccatgcagg gtgctgtaga cataaacaag ctttgtgaag aaatgctgga
      661 caacagggca accttactcg tgccgagagg ttctcaccat catcaccatc attaaacagg
      721 ccccttttcc tttgtcgata tcatgtaatt agttatgtca cgcttacatt cacgccctcc
      781 tcccacatcc gctctaaccg aaaaggaagg agttagacaa cctgaagtct aggtccctat
      841 ttattttttt taatagttat gttagtatta agaacgttat ttatatttca aatttttctt
      901 ttttttctgt acaaagcggc cgccgaacca ctagtgcact gcagtacacg gtttccttga
      961 aatttttttg attcggtaat ctccgaacag aaggaagaac gaaggaagga gcacagactt
     1021 agattggtat atatacgcat atgtagtgtt gaagaaacat gaaattgccc agtattctta
     1081 acccaactgc acagaacaaa aacgtgcagg aaacgaagat aaatcatgtc gaaagctaca
     1141 tataaggaac gtgctgctac tcatcctagt cctgttgctg ccaagctatt taatatcatg
     1201 cacgaaaagc aaacaaactt gtgtgcttca ttggatgttc gtaccaccaa ggaattactg
     1261 gagttagttg aagcattagg tcccaaaatt tgtttactaa aaacacatgt ggatatcttg
     1321 actgattttt ccatggaggg cacagttaag ccgctaaagg cattatccgc caagtacaat
     1381 tttttactct tcgaggacag aaaatttgct gacattggta atacagtcaa attgcagtac
     1441 tctgcgggtg tatacagaat agcagaatgg gcagacatta cgaatgcaca cggtgtggtg
     1501 ggcccaggta ttgttagcgg tttgaagcag gcggcagaag aagtaacaaa ggaacctaga
     1561 ggccttttga tgttagcaga attgtcatgc aagggctccc tatctactgg agaatatact
     1621 aagggtactg ttgacattgc gaagagcgac aaagattttg ttatcggctt tattgctcaa
     1681 agagacatgg gtggaagaga tgaaggttac gattggttga ttatgacacc cggtgtgggt
     1741 ttagatgaca agggagatgc attgggtcaa cagtatagaa ccgtggatga tgtggtttct
     1801 acaggatctg acattattat tgttggaaga ggactatttg caaagggaag ggatgctaag
     1861 gtagagggtg aacgttacag aaaagcaggc tgggaagcat atttgagaag atgcggccag
     1921 caaaactaaa aaactgtatt ataagtaaat gcatgtatac taaactcaca aattagagct
     1981 tcaatttaat tatatcagtt attacccgag taacgaagca tctgtgcttc attttgtaga
     2041 acaaaaatgc aacgcgagag cgctaatttt tcaaacaaag aatctgagct gcatttttac
     2101 agaacagaaa tgcaacgcga aagcgctatt ttaccaacga agaatctgtg cttcattttt
     2161 gtaaaacaaa aatgcaacgc gagagcgcta atttttcaaa caaagaatct gagctgcatt
     2221 tttacagaac agaaatgcaa cgcgagagcg ctattttacc aacaaagaat ctatacttct
     2281 tttttgttct acaaaaatgc atcccgagag cgctattttt ctaacaaagc atcttagatt
     2341 actttttttc tcctttgtgc gctctataat gcagtctctt gataactttt tgcactgtag
     2401 gtccgttaag gttagaagaa ggctactttg gtgtctattt tctcttccat aaaaaaagcc
     2461 tgactccact tcccgcgttt actgattact agcgaagctg cgggtgcatt ttttcaagat
     2521 aaaggcatcc ccgattatat tctataccga tgtggattgc gcatactttg tgaacagaaa
     2581 gtgatagcgt tgatgattct tcattggtca gaaaattatg aacggtttct tctattttgt
     2641 ctctatatac tacgtatagg aaatgtttac attttcgtat tgttttcgat tcactctatg
     2701 aatagttctt actacaattt ttttgtctaa agagtaatac tagagataaa cataaaaaat
     2761 gtagaggtcg agtttagatg caagttcaag gagcgaaagg tggatgggta ggttatatag
     2821 ggatatagca cagagatata tagcaaagag atacttttga gcaatgtttg tggaagcggt
     2881 attcgcaata ttttagtagc tcgttacagt ccggtgcgtt tttggttttt tgaaagtgcg
     2941 tcatcagagc gcttttggtt ttcaaaagcg ctctgaagtt cctatacttt ctagctagag
     3001 aataggaact tcccgagcgg ccgcgtgtta caagcttgac tccagcgtaa ctggactgca
     3061 atcaactcac tggctcacct tcacgggtgg gcctttcttc ggtagaaaat caaaggatct
     3121 tcttgagatc ctttttttct gcgcgtaatc tgctgcttgc aaacaaaaaa accaccgcta
     3181 ccagcggtgg tttgtttgcc ggatcaagag ctaccaactc tttttccgag gtaactggct
     3241 tcagcagagc gcagatacca aatactgttc ttctagtgta gccgtagtta ggccaccact
     3301 tcaagaactc tgtagcaccg cctacatacc tcgctctgct aatcctgtta ccagtggctg
     3361 ctgccagtgg cgataagtcg tgtcttaccg ggttggactc aagacgatag ttaccggata
     3421 aggcgcagcg gtcgggctga acggggggtt cgtgcacaca gcccagcttg gagcgaacga
     3481 cctacaccga actgagatac ctacagcgtg agctatgaga aagcgccacg cttcccgaag
     3541 ggagaaaggc ggacaggtat ccggtaagcg gcagggtcgg aacaggagag cgcacgaggg
     3601 agcttccagg ggtaaacgcc tggtatcttt atagtcctgt cgggtttcgc cacctctgac
     3661 ttgagcatcg atttttgtga tgctcgtcag gggggcggag cctatggaaa aacgccagca
     3721 acgcagaaag gcccacccga aggtgagcca ggtgattaca tttgggccct catcagaggt
     3781 tttcaccgtc atcaccgaaa cgcgcgaggc agctgcggta aagctcatca gcgtggtcgt
     3841 gaagcgattc acagatgtct gcctgttcat ccgcgtccag ctcgttgagt ttctccagaa
     3901 gcgttaatgt ctggcttctg ataaagcggg ccatgttaag ggcggttttt tcctgtttgg
     3961 tcacttacca atgcttaatc agtgaggcac ctatctcagc gatctgtcta tttcgttcat
     4021 ccatagttgc ctgactcccc gtcgtgtaga taactacgat gcgggagggc ttaccatctg
     4081 gccccagtgc tgcaatgata ccgcgagacc cacgctcacc ggctccagat ttatcagcaa
     4141 taaaccagcc agccgggagg gccgagcgca gaagtgatcc tgcaacttta tccgcctcca
     4201 tccagtctat taattgttgc cgggaagcta gagtaagtag ttcgccagtt aatagtttgc
     4261 gcaacgttgt tgccattgct acaggcatcg tggtgtcacg ctcgtcgttt ggtatggctt
     4321 cattcagctc cggttcccaa cgatcaaggc gagttacatg atcccccatg ttgtgcaaaa
     4381 aagcggttag ctccttcggt cctccgatcg ttgccagaag taagttggcc gcagtgttat
     4441 cactcatggt tatggcagca ctgcataatt ctcttactgt catgccatcc gtgagatgct
     4501 tttctgtgac tggtgagtac tcaaccaagt cattctgaga atagtgtatg cggcgaccga
     4561 gttgctcttg cccggcgtca atacgggata ataccgcgcc acatagcaga actttaaaag
     4621 tgctcatcat tggaaaacgt tcttcggggc gtaaactctc aaggatctta ccgctgttga
     4681 gatccagttc gatgtaaccc actcgtgcac ccaactgatc ttcagcatct tttactttca
     4741 ccagcgtttc tgggtgagca aaaacaggaa ggcaaaatgc cgcaaaaaag ggaataaggg
     4801 cgacacggaa atgttgaata ctcattttag cttccttagc tcctgaaaat ctcgataact
     4861 caaaaaatac gcccggtagt gatcttattt cattatggtg aaagttggaa cctcttacgt
     4921 gccgatcaag tcaaaagcct ccggtcggag gcttttgact ttctgctatg gaggtcaggt
     4981 atgatttaaa tggtcagtta ga
//
