[The description below was written by a language model from this plasmid's Addgene catalogue record and the feature table of its GenBank file.]
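Description:
pGBW-m4046223 is a yeast episomal expression plasmid (about 5.0 kb in the held sequence record) built to produce SARS-CoV-2 nsp7, a non-structural protein cleaved from the viral ORF1ab polyprotein, in Saccharomyces cerevisiae. It is an E. coli–yeast shuttle vector. In bacteria it replicates from a high-copy ColE1/pUC-type origin and is selected with ampicillin through a beta-lactamase gene that the annotation places downstream of a cat promoter. A rop coding sequence is also annotated next to AmpR, although the catalogue lists the plasmid as high copy. Short phage T3Te and T7Te terminators flank the bacterial origin, and a tonB terminator lies beyond the cat promoter; such elements presumably insulate these modules from transcriptional read-through. In yeast, the 2µ origin supports multicopy episomal maintenance. URA3 provides selection in uracil auxotrophs and can be counterselected with 5-fluoroorotic acid.

The expression cassette is driven by the constitutive TEF1 (EF-1-alpha) promoter. The wild-type nsp7 insert, made by gene synthesis, is not annotated as its own feature, but it would occupy the gap between the promoter and the tag sequences. The listing of budding yeast alongside the virus under species may indicate codon adaptation, though the record does not say so. The backbone supplies a C-terminal thrombin cleavage site followed by a 6xHis tag, so the protein can be captured by metal-affinity chromatography and the tag then removed with the protease. A CYC1 primer site downstream of the tag suggests a CYC1 terminator, though none is annotated as a feature. The plasmid belongs to a set of tagged SARS-CoV-2 constructs intended for protein expression and purification in yeast. The depositor cautions that its sequencing quality control may not cover the entire plasmid.
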