Addgene plasmid #149123: pGBW-m4046223
Purpose: Yeast Expression plasmid for SARS-CoV-2 nsp7
Depositing lab: Ginkgo Bioworks & Benjie Chen. Depositing organization: Ginkgo Bioworks.
Backbone
  Vector backbone: AmpR; 2u URA3
  Backbone size w/o insert (bp): 4078
  Vector type: Yeast Expression
  Selectable markers: URA3
Growth in bacteria
  Bacterial resistance: Ampicillin, 100 μg/mL
  Growth temperature: 37°C
  Growth strain: DH5alpha
  Copy number: High Copy
Gene/Insert
  Gene/Insert name: SARS-CoV-2 nsp7
  Species: S. cerevisiae (budding yeast); Severe acute respiratory syndrome coronavirus 2
  Insert size (bp): 242
  Mutation: wt
  Entrez Gene: ORF1ab (a.k.a. GU280_gp01)
  Promoter: pTEF1
  Tag / fusion protein: Cleavable thrombin;6xHIS (C terminal on backbone)
  Cloning method: Unknown
Resource information
  A portion of this plasmid was derived from a plasmid made by: GinkgoBioworks
Depositor comments: NCBI Reference Sequence: YP_009725303.1. Created by gene synthesis with Not1 site. NGS used for QC was performed by Ginkgo and may not fully cover the entire plasmid.
How to cite: pGBW-m4046223 was a gift from Ginkgo Bioworks & Benjie Chen (Addgene plasmid # 149123 ; http://n2t.net/addgene:149123 ; RRID:Addgene_149123)
