>Addgene plasmid #149123 | pGBW-m4046223 | addgene partial sequence | sequence record 298143 | Ginkgo NGS Result
GCGGCCGCCCCACACACCATAGCTTCAAAATGTTTCTACTCCTTTTTTACTCTTCCAGATTTTCTCGGAC
TCCGCGCATCGCCGTACCACTTCAAAACACCCAAGCACAGCATACTAAATTTCCCCTCTTTCTTCCTCTA
GGGTGTCGTTAATTACCCGTACTAAAGGTTTGGAAAAGAAAAAAGAGACCGCCTCGTTTCTTTTTCTTCC
GTTTCTTTTTCTTGAAAATTTTTTTTTTTGATTTTTTTCTCTTTCGATGACCTCCCATTGATATTTAAGT
TAATAAACGGTCTTCAATTTCTCAAGTTTCAGTTTCATTTTTCTTGTTCTATTACAACTTTTTTTACTTC
TTGCTCATTAGAAAGAAAGCATAGCAATCTAATCTAAGTTTTAATTACAAAATGAAAATGTCAGATGTAA
AGTGCACATCAGTAGTCTTACTCTCAGTTTTGCAACAACTCAGAGTAGAATCATCATCTAAATTGTGGGC
TCAATGTGTCCAGTTACACAATGACATTCTCTTAGCTAAAGATACTACTGAAGCCTTTGAAAAAATGGTT
TCACTACTTTCTGTTTTGCTTTCCATGCAGGGTGCTGTAGACATAAACAAGCTTTGTGAAGAAATGCTGG
ACAACAGGGCAACCTTACTCGTGCCGAGAGGTTCTCACCATCATCACCATCATTAAACAGGCCCCTTTTC
CTTTGTCGATATCATGTAATTAGTTATGTCACGCTTACATTCACGCCCTCCTCCCACATCCGCTCTAACC
GAAAAGGAAGGAGTTAGACAACCTGAAGTCTAGGTCCCTATTTATTTTTTTTAATAGTTATGTTAGTATT
AAGAACGTTATTTATATTTCAAATTTTTCTTTTTTTTCTGTACAAAGCGGCCGCCGAACCACTAGTGCAC
TGCAGTACACGGTTTCCTTGAAATTTTTTTGATTCGGTAATCTCCGAACAGAAGGAAGAACGAAGGAAGG
AGCACAGACTTAGATTGGTATATATACGCATATGTAGTGTTGAAGAAACATGAAATTGCCCAGTATTCTT
AACCCAACTGCACAGAACAAAAACGTGCAGGAAACGAAGATAAATCATGTCGAAAGCTACATATAAGGAA
CGTGCTGCTACTCATCCTAGTCCTGTTGCTGCCAAGCTATTTAATATCATGCACGAAAAGCAAACAAACT
TGTGTGCTTCATTGGATGTTCGTACCACCAAGGAATTACTGGAGTTAGTTGAAGCATTAGGTCCCAAAAT
TTGTTTACTAAAAACACATGTGGATATCTTGACTGATTTTTCCATGGAGGGCACAGTTAAGCCGCTAAAG
GCATTATCCGCCAAGTACAATTTTTTACTCTTCGAGGACAGAAAATTTGCTGACATTGGTAATACAGTCA
AATTGCAGTACTCTGCGGGTGTATACAGAATAGCAGAATGGGCAGACATTACGAATGCACACGGTGTGGT
GGGCCCAGGTATTGTTAGCGGTTTGAAGCAGGCGGCAGAAGAAGTAACAAAGGAACCTAGAGGCCTTTTG
ATGTTAGCAGAATTGTCATGCAAGGGCTCCCTATCTACTGGAGAATATACTAAGGGTACTGTTGACATTG
CGAAGAGCGACAAAGATTTTGTTATCGGCTTTATTGCTCAAAGAGACATGGGTGGAAGAGATGAAGGTTA
CGATTGGTTGATTATGACACCCGGTGTGGGTTTAGATGACAAGGGAGATGCATTGGGTCAACAGTATAGA
ACCGTGGATGATGTGGTTTCTACAGGATCTGACATTATTATTGTTGGAAGAGGACTATTTGCAAAGGGAA
GGGATGCTAAGGTAGAGGGTGAACGTTACAGAAAAGCAGGCTGGGAAGCATATTTGAGAAGATGCGGCCA
GCAAAACTAAAAAACTGTATTATAAGTAAATGCATGTATACTAAACTCACAAATTAGAGCTTCAATTTAA
TTATATCAGTTATTACCCGAGTAACGAAGCATCTGTGCTTCATTTTGTAGAACAAAAATGCAACGCGAGA
GCGCTAATTTTTCAAACAAAGAATCTGAGCTGCATTTTTACAGAACAGAAATGCAACGCGAAAGCGCTAT
TTTACCAACGAAGAATCTGTGCTTCATTTTTGTAAAACAAAAATGCAACGCGAGAGCGCTAATTTTTCAA
ACAAAGAATCTGAGCTGCATTTTTACAGAACAGAAATGCAACGCGAGAGCGCTATTTTACCAACAAAGAA
TCTATACTTCTTTTTTGTTCTACAAAAATGCATCCCGAGAGCGCTATTTTTCTAACAAAGCATCTTAGAT
TACTTTTTTTCTCCTTTGTGCGCTCTATAATGCAGTCTCTTGATAACTTTTTGCACTGTAGGTCCGTTAA
GGTTAGAAGAAGGCTACTTTGGTGTCTATTTTCTCTTCCATAAAAAAAGCCTGACTCCACTTCCCGCGTT
TACTGATTACTAGCGAAGCTGCGGGTGCATTTTTTCAAGATAAAGGCATCCCCGATTATATTCTATACCG
ATGTGGATTGCGCATACTTTGTGAACAGAAAGTGATAGCGTTGATGATTCTTCATTGGTCAGAAAATTAT
GAACGGTTTCTTCTATTTTGTCTCTATATACTACGTATAGGAAATGTTTACATTTTCGTATTGTTTTCGA
TTCACTCTATGAATAGTTCTTACTACAATTTTTTTGTCTAAAGAGTAATACTAGAGATAAACATAAAAAA
TGTAGAGGTCGAGTTTAGATGCAAGTTCAAGGAGCGAAAGGTGGATGGGTAGGTTATATAGGGATATAGC
ACAGAGATATATAGCAAAGAGATACTTTTGAGCAATGTTTGTGGAAGCGGTATTCGCAATATTTTAGTAG
CTCGTTACAGTCCGGTGCGTTTTTGGTTTTTTGAAAGTGCGTCATCAGAGCGCTTTTGGTTTTCAAAAGC
GCTCTGAAGTTCCTATACTTTCTAGCTAGAGAATAGGAACTTCCCGAGCGGCCGCGTGTTACAAGCTTGA
CTCCAGCGTAACTGGACTGCAATCAACTCACTGGCTCACCTTCACGGGTGGGCCTTTCTTCGGTAGAAAA
TCAAAGGATCTTCTTGAGATCCTTTTTTTCTGCGCGTAATCTGCTGCTTGCAAACAAAAAAACCACCGCT
ACCAGCGGTGGTTTGTTTGCCGGATCAAGAGCTACCAACTCTTTTTCCGAGGTAACTGGCTTCAGCAGAG
CGCAGATACCAAATACTGTTCTTCTAGTGTAGCCGTAGTTAGGCCACCACTTCAAGAACTCTGTAGCACC
GCCTACATACCTCGCTCTGCTAATCCTGTTACCAGTGGCTGCTGCCAGTGGCGATAAGTCGTGTCTTACC
GGGTTGGACTCAAGACGATAGTTACCGGATAAGGCGCAGCGGTCGGGCTGAACGGGGGGTTCGTGCACAC
AGCCCAGCTTGGAGCGAACGACCTACACCGAACTGAGATACCTACAGCGTGAGCTATGAGAAAGCGCCAC
GCTTCCCGAAGGGAGAAAGGCGGACAGGTATCCGGTAAGCGGCAGGGTCGGAACAGGAGAGCGCACGAGG
GAGCTTCCAGGGGTAAACGCCTGGTATCTTTATAGTCCTGTCGGGTTTCGCCACCTCTGACTTGAGCATC
GATTTTTGTGATGCTCGTCAGGGGGGCGGAGCCTATGGAAAAACGCCAGCAACGCAGAAAGGCCCACCCG
AAGGTGAGCCAGGTGATTACATTTGGGCCCTCATCAGAGGTTTTCACCGTCATCACCGAAACGCGCGAGG
CAGCTGCGGTAAAGCTCATCAGCGTGGTCGTGAAGCGATTCACAGATGTCTGCCTGTTCATCCGCGTCCA
GCTCGTTGAGTTTCTCCAGAAGCGTTAATGTCTGGCTTCTGATAAAGCGGGCCATGTTAAGGGCGGTTTT
TTCCTGTTTGGTCACTTACCAATGCTTAATCAGTGAGGCACCTATCTCAGCGATCTGTCTATTTCGTTCA
TCCATAGTTGCCTGACTCCCCGTCGTGTAGATAACTACGATGCGGGAGGGCTTACCATCTGGCCCCAGTG
CTGCAATGATACCGCGAGACCCACGCTCACCGGCTCCAGATTTATCAGCAATAAACCAGCCAGCCGGGAG
GGCCGAGCGCAGAAGTGATCCTGCAACTTTATCCGCCTCCATCCAGTCTATTAATTGTTGCCGGGAAGCT
AGAGTAAGTAGTTCGCCAGTTAATAGTTTGCGCAACGTTGTTGCCATTGCTACAGGCATCGTGGTGTCAC
GCTCGTCGTTTGGTATGGCTTCATTCAGCTCCGGTTCCCAACGATCAAGGCGAGTTACATGATCCCCCAT
GTTGTGCAAAAAAGCGGTTAGCTCCTTCGGTCCTCCGATCGTTGCCAGAAGTAAGTTGGCCGCAGTGTTA
TCACTCATGGTTATGGCAGCACTGCATAATTCTCTTACTGTCATGCCATCCGTGAGATGCTTTTCTGTGA
CTGGTGAGTACTCAACCAAGTCATTCTGAGAATAGTGTATGCGGCGACCGAGTTGCTCTTGCCCGGCGTC
AATACGGGATAATACCGCGCCACATAGCAGAACTTTAAAAGTGCTCATCATTGGAAAACGTTCTTCGGGG
CGTAAACTCTCAAGGATCTTACCGCTGTTGAGATCCAGTTCGATGTAACCCACTCGTGCACCCAACTGAT
CTTCAGCATCTTTTACTTTCACCAGCGTTTCTGGGTGAGCAAAAACAGGAAGGCAAAATGCCGCAAAAAA
GGGAATAAGGGCGACACGGAAATGTTGAATACTCATTTTAGCTTCCTTAGCTCCTGAAAATCTCGATAAC
TCAAAAAATACGCCCGGTAGTGATCTTATTTCATTATGGTGAAAGTTGGAACCTCTTACGTGCCGATCAA
GTCAAAAGCCTCCGGTCGGAGGCTTTTGACTTTCTGCTATGGAGGTCAGGTATGATTTAAATGGTCAGTT
AGA
